Addgene plasmid #104572: pRec
Purpose: Expresses Cas1, Cas2 under PLTetO-1 promoter, and TetR and LacI constitutively.
Depositing lab: Harris Wang. Depositing organization: Columbia University. Publication: Multiplex recording of cellular events over time on CRISPR biological tape. Sheth RU, Yim SS, Wu FL, Wang HH. Science. 2017 Dec 15;358(6369):1457-1461. doi: 10.1126/science.aao0958. Epub 2017 Nov 23. PubMed 29170279.
Backbone
  Vector backbone: ColE1
  Total vector size (bp): 5351
  Vector type: Synthetic Biology
Growth in bacteria
  Bacterial resistance: Chloramphenicol, 25 μg/mL
  Growth temperature: 37°C
  Growth strain: DH5alpha
  Copy number: High Copy
Gene/Insert
  Gene/Insert name: PTet-cas12, tetR, lacI
Terms and licenses: Academic/Nonprofit Terms; Industry Terms: Not Available to Industry
How to cite: pRec was a gift from Harris Wang (Addgene plasmid # 104572 ; http://n2t.net/addgene:104572 ; RRID:Addgene_104572)
