[The description below was written by a language model from this plasmid's Addgene catalogue record and pLannotate feature annotations shown in this document.]
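Description:
pRec is a 5,351 bp synthetic-biology plasmid for E. coli. It is built on a high-copy ColE1 origin and selected with chloramphenicol through a cat gene, which is driven by its own promoter and followed by the lambda t0 terminator. The payload is the E. coli CRISPR adaptation module. The cas1 (ygbT) and cas2 (ygbF) coding sequences lie back to back as an operon under the PLtetO-1 promoter, a phage lambda PL derivative carrying tet operator sites. The operon is closed by tandem rrnB T1 and T7Te terminators.

Two repressor cassettes sit downstream in the same orientation. TetR is expressed from a promoter annotated as a J23119 fragment, a constitutive synthetic bacterial promoter, and ends at an rrnB T1 terminator. LacI is expressed from its own promoter. The plasmid-borne TetR keeps PLtetO-1 repressed until a tetracycline-class inducer is added, so Cas1–Cas2 expression, and with it the acquisition of new spacers into a CRISPR array, can be switched on chemically. No lac-operator-controlled element is annotated on this plasmid. The constitutive LacI presumably regulates a lac-controlled component supplied elsewhere in the system, although the record does not say so.

The associated publication concerns multiplex recording of cellular events over time in CRISPR arrays ("biological tape"), and pRec appears to provide the inducible spacer-acquisition machinery for that work. The depositor and repository-sequenced records have the same length and the same feature order, offset only by their start coordinate. The one annotation difference is the lacI promoter, which is called lacIq (the up-mutant allele) in the depositor sequence and plain lacI promoter in the sequencing result.
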