Features (pLannotate 1.2.2; 15 found; start..end, strand, type, name):
      1..103     -  promoter       cat promoter: promoter of the E. coli cat gene encoding chloramphenicol acetyltransferase
    208..281     +  promoter       PLtetO-1 promoter: modified phage lambda PL promoter with tet operator sites (Lutz and Bujard, 1997)
    317..1231    +  CDS            ygbT: CAS1_ECOLI - Also known as cas1. Experimental evidence at protein level: Swiss-Prot protein existence level 1. CRISPR (clustered regularly interspaced short palindromic repeat), is an adaptive immune system that provides protection against mobile genetic elements (viruses, transposable elements and conjugative plasmids) (PubMed:21255106, PubMed:24920831, PubMed:24793649). CRISPR clusters contain sequences complementary to antecedent mobile elements and target invading nucleic acids. CRISPR clusters are transcribed and processed into CRISPR RNA (crRNA). The Cas1-Cas2 complex is involved in CRIS
   1236..1517    +  CDS            ygbF (sequence withheld): CAS2_ECOLI - Also known as cas2. Experimental evidence at protein level: Swiss-Prot protein existence level 1. CRISPR (clustered regularly interspaced short palindromic repeat), is an adaptive immune system that provides protection against mobile genetic elements (viruses, transposable elements and conjugative plasmids) (PubMed:21255106, PubMed:24920831, PubMed:24793649). CRISPR clusters contain sequences complementary to antecedent mobile elements and target invading nucleic acids. CRISPR clusters are transcribed and processed into CRISPR RNA (crRNA). The Cas1-Cas2 complex is involved in CRIS
   1541..1612    +  terminator     rrnB T1 terminator: transcription terminator T1 from the E. coli rrnB gene
   1628..1655    +  terminator     T7Te terminator: phage T7 early transcription terminator
   1662..1706    +  misc_feature   MCS (fragment): pUC18/19 multiple cloning site
   1713..1741    +  promoter       J23119 promoter (fragment): bacterial promoter (Registry of Standard Biological Parts BBa J23119)
   1776..2402    +  CDS            TetR: tetracycline repressor TetR; tetR; TetR binds to the tetracycline operator tetO to inhibit transcription. This inhibition can be relieved by adding tetracycline or doxycycline.
   2408..2494    +  terminator     rrnB T1 terminator: Escherichia coli rrnB; transcription terminator T1 from the E. coli rrnB gene
   2530..2607    +  promoter       lacIq promoter: lacI (mutant); In the lacIq allele, a single base change in the promoter boosts expression of the lacI gene about 10-fold.
   2608..3690    +  CDS            lacI: lac repressor; lacI; The lac repressor binds to the lac operator to inhibit transcription in E. coli. This inhibition can be relieved by adding lactose or isopropyl-β-D-thiogalactopyranoside (IPTG).
   3901..4489    -  rep_origin     ori: high-copy-number ColE1/pMB1/pBR322/pUC origin of replication
   4577..4671    -  terminator     lambda t0 terminator: transcription terminator from phage lambda
   4695..5351    -  CDS            cat: CAT_ECOLX - Experimental evidence at protein level: Swiss-Prot protein existence level 1. This enzyme is an effector of chloramphenicol resistance in bacteria. From Escherichia coli. This protein is used as a marker in many commonly used cloning vectors, such as pACYC184.
>Addgene plasmid #104572 | pRec | depositor full sequence | sequence record 198325 | pRec sequence 5351 bps
TTTAGCTTCCTTAGCTCCTGAAAATCTCGATAACTCAAAAAATACGCCCGGTAGTGATCTTATTTCATTA
TGGTGAAAGTTGGAACCTCTTACGTGCCGATCAACGTCTCATTTTCGCCAGATATCGACGTCTAAGAAAC
CATTATTATCATGACATTAACCTATAAAAATAGGCGTATCACGAGGCCCTTTCGTCTTCACCTCGAGTCC
CTATCAGTGATAGAGATTGACATCCCTATCAGTGATAGAGATACTGAGCACATCAGCAGGACGCACTGAC
CGTTTAATAAATATATACATATCAGGACAACGCCTAATGACCTGGCTTCCCCTTAATCCCATTCCACTCA
AAGATCGCGTCTCCATGATCTTTCTGCAATATGGGCAGATCGATGTAATAGATGGCGCGTTTGTACTTAT
CGACAAGACAGGGATCCGCACTCATATTCCTGTTGGCTCGGTTGCCTGCATCATGCTGGAACCTGGTACA
CGGGTTTCGCATGCAGCTGTACGCCTGGCTGCGCAAGTTGGAACATTGTTGGTATGGGTGGGGGAAGCGG
GCGTTCGTGTTTATGCTTCTGGTCAGCCTGGAGGTGCGCGTTCAGATAAGCTGCTCTATCAGGCAAAACT
TGCTCTGGATGAAGATTTGCGTCTGAAGGTCGTACGTAAAATGTTTGAACTTCGGTTTGGAGAACCTGCG
CCTGCCCGGCGCTCCGTAGAGCAACTCAGAGGTATAGAAGGCAGTCGCGTGCGGGCAACCTACGCACTTC
TGGCGAAGCAATACGGCGTGACATGGAATGGACGTCGCTACGATCCGAAAGACTGGGAAAAGGGCGATAC
GATCAACCAATGCATTAGCGCTGCAACTTCCTGTTTATACGGCGTAACTGAAGCGGCGATACTTGCAGCT
GGTTATGCACCAGCTATTGGGTTTGTGCATACAGGAAAGCCTCTTTCCTTTGTTTACGATATTGCAGACA
TCATTAAATTTGACACTGTTGTACCGAAAGCTTTTGAGATAGCGCGTCGTAACCCTGGTGAGCCGGACCG
GGAAGTCCGTTTGGCGTGCAGGGATATTTTTCGCAGTAGTAAAACATTAGCCAAATTGATTCCGCTTATA
GAGGACGTGCTTGCCGCTGGAGAAATACAACCGCCGGCCCCACCTGAAGATGCACAGCCTGTTGCCATTC
CGCTTCCTGTTTCACTGGGAGATGCAGGCCATCGGAGTAGCTGAA
[282 nt withheld, positions 1236-1517]
TGATAATAATCTAGACCAGGCATCAAATAAAACGAAAGGCTCAGTCGAAAGACTGGGCCTTTCGTTTTAT
CTGTTGTTTGTCGGTGAACGCTCTCTACTAGAGTCACACTGGCTCACCTTCGGGTGGGCCTTTCTGCGTT
TATAGGTACCCGTGGATCCTCTAGAGTCGACCTGCAGGCATGCAAGCTTTTTACGGCTAGCTCAGTCCTA
GGTATAGTGCTAGCCCAGCCAGAGAAACACTCTTTAACAGGGGGTAGTATGATGTCTCGTTTAGATAAAA
GTAAAGTGATTAACAGCGCATTAGAGCTGCTTAATGAGGTCGGAATCGAAGGTTTAACAACCCGTAAACT
CGCCCAGAAGCTAGGTGTAGAGCAGCCTACATTGTATTGGCATGTAAAAAATAAGCGGGCTTTGCTCGAC
GCCTTAGCCATTGAGATGTTAGATAGGCACCATACTCACTTTTGCCCTTTAGAAGGGGAAAGCTGGCAAG
ATTTTTTACGTAATAACGCTAAAAGTTTTAGATGTGCTTTACTAAGTCATCGCGATGGAGCAAAAGTACA
TTTAGGTACACGGCCTACAGAAAAACAGTATGAAACTCTCGAAAATCAATTAGCCTTTTTATGCCAACAA
GGTTTTTCACTAGAGAATGCATTATATGCACTCAGCGCAGTGGGGCATTTTACTTTAGGTTGCGTATTGG
AAGATCAAGAGCATCAAGTCGCTAAAGAAGAAAGGGAAACACCTACTACTGATAGTATGCCGCCATTATT
ACGACAAGCTATCGAATTATTTGATCACCAAGGTGCAGAGCCAGCCTTCTTATTCGGCCTTGAATTGATC
ATATGCGGATTAGAAAAACAACTTAAATGTGAAAGTGGGTCTTAAGGCATCAAATAAAACGAAAGGCTCA
GTCGAAAGACTGGGCCTTTCGTTTTATCTGTTGTTTGTCGGTGAACGCTCTCCTGAGTAGGACAAATCCG
CCGCCCTAGACGAAGCGGCATGCATTTACGTTGACACCATCGAATGGTGCAAAACCTTTCGCGGTATGGC
ATGATAGCGCCCGGAAGAGAGTCAATTCAGGGTGGTGAATGTGAAACCAGTAACGTTATACGATGTCGCA
GAGTATGCCGGTGTCTCTTATCAGACCGTTTCCCGCGTGGTGAACCAGGCCAGCCACGTTTCTGCGAAAA
CGCGGGAAAAAGTGGAAGCGGCGATGGCGGAGCTGAATTACATTCCCAACCGCGTGGCACAACAACTGGC
GGGCAAACAGTCGTTGCTGATTGGCGTTGCCACCTCCAGTCTGGCCCTGCACGCGCCGTCGCAAATTGTC
GCGGCGATTAAATCTCGCGCCGATCAACTGGGTGCCAGCGTGGTGGTGTCGATGGTAGAACGAAGCGGCG
TCGAAGCCTGTAAAGCGGCGGTGCACAATCTTCTCGCGCAACGCGTCAGTGGGCTGATCATTAACTATCC
GCTGGATGACCAGGATGCCATTGCTGTGGAAGCTGCCTGCACTAATGTTCCGGCGTTATTTCTTGATGTC
TCTGACCAGACACCCATCAACAGTATTATTTTCTCCCATGAAGACGGTACGCGACTGGGCGTGGAGCATC
TGGTCGCATTGGGTCACCAGCAAATCGCGCTGTTAGCGGGCCCATTAAGTTCTGTCTCGGCGCGTCTGCG
TCTGGCTGGCTGGCATAAATATCTCACTCGCAATCAAATTCAGCCGATAGCGGAACGGGAAGGCGACTGG
AGTGCCATGTCCGGTTTTCAACAAACCATGCAAATGCTGAATGAGGGCATCGTTCCCACTGCGATGCTGG
TTGCCAACGATCAGATGGCGCTGGGCGCAATGCGCGCCATTACCGAGTCCGGGCTGCGCGTTGGTGCGGA
TATCTCGGTAGTGGGATACGACGATACCGAAGACAGCTCATGTTATATCCCGCCGTTAACCACCATCAAA
CAGGATTTTCGCCTGCTGGGGCAAACCAGCGTGGACCGCTTGCTGCAACTCTCTCAGGGCCAGGCGGTGA
AGGGCAATCAGCTGTTGCCCGTCTCACTGGTGAAAAGAAAAACCACCCTGGCGCCCAATACGCAAACCGC
CTCTCCCCGCGCGTTGGCCGATTCATTAATGCAGCTGGCACGACAGGTTTCCCGACTGGAAAGCGGGCAG
TGAGCTTTCTAACTAAAAAGGCCTCCCAAATCGGGGGGCCTTTTTTATTGATAACAAAACGCTCCTAGGC
GTTCGGCTGCGGCGAGCGGTATCAGCTCACTCAAAGGCGGTAATACGGTTATCCACAGAATCAGGGGATA
ACGCAGGAAAGAACATGTGAGCAAAAGGCCAGCAAAAGGCCAGGAACCGTAAAAAGGCCGCGTTGCTGGC
GTTTTTCCATAGGCTCCGCCCCCCTGACGAGCATCACAAAAATCGACGCTCAAGTCAGAGGTGGCGAAAC
CCGACAGGACTATAAAGATACCAGGCGTTTCCCCCTGGAAGCTCCCTCGTGCGCTCTCCTGTTCCGACCC
TGCCGCTTACCGGATACCTGTCCGCCTTTCTCCCTTCGGGAAGCGTGGCGCTTTCTCAATGCTCACGCTG
TAGGTATCTCAGTTCGGTGTAGGTCGTTCGCTCCAAGCTGGGCTGTGTGCACGAACCCCCCGTTCAGCCC
GACCGCTGCGCCTTATCCGGTAACTATCGTCTTGAGTCCAACCCGGTAAGACACGACTTATCGCCACTGG
CAGCAGCCACTGGTAACAGGATTAGCAGAGCGAGGTATGTAGGCGGTGCTACAGAGTTCTTGAAGTGGTG
GCCTAACTACGGCTACACTAGAAGGACAGTATTTGGTATCTGCGCTCTGCTGAAGCCAGTTACCTTCGGA
AAAAGAGTTGGTAGCTCTTGATCCGGCAAACAAACCACCGCTGGTAGCGGTGGTTTTTTTGTTTGCAAGC
AGCAGATTACGCGCAGAAAAAAAGGATCTCAAGAAGATCCTTTGATCTTTTCTACGGGGTCTGACGCTCA
GTGGAACGAAAACTCACGTTAAGGGATTTTGGTCATGACTAGTGCTTGGATTCTCACCAATAAAAAACGC
CCGGCGGCAACCGAGCGTTCTGAACAAATCCAGATGGAGTTCTGAGGTCATTACTGGATCTATCAACAGG
AGTCCAAGCGAGCTCGATATCAAATTACGCCCCGCCCTGCCACTCATCGCAGTACTGTTGTAATTCATTA
AGCATTCTGCCGACATGGAAGCCATCACAGACGGCATGATGAACCTGAATCGCCAGCGGCATCAGCACCT
TGTCGCCTTGCGTATAATATTTGCCCATGGTGAAAACGGGGGCGAAGAAGTTGTCCATATTGGCCACGTT
TAAATCAAAACTGGTGAAACTCACCCAGGGATTGGCTGAGACGAAAAACATATTCTCAATAAACCCTTTA
GGGAAATAGGCCAGGTTTTCACCGTAACACGCCACATCTTGCGAATATATGTGTAGAAACTGCCGGAAAT
CGTCGTGGTATTCACTCCAGAGCGATGAAAACGTTTCAGTTTGCTCATGGAAAACGGTGTAACAAGGGTG
AACACTATCCCATATCACCAGCTCACCGTCTTTCATTGCCATACGAAATTCCGGATGAGCATTCATCAGG
CGGGCAAGAATGTGAATAAAGGCCGGATAAAACTTGTGCTTATTTTTCTTTACGGTCTTTAAAAAGGCCG
TAATATCCAGCTGAACGGTCTGGTTATAGGTACATTGAGCAACTGACTGAAATGCCTCAAAATGTTCTTT
ACGATGCCATTGGGATATATCAACGGTGGTATATCCAGTGATTTTTTTCTCCAT
