Features (pLannotate 1.2.2; 15 found; start..end, strand, type, name):
    182..255     +  promoter       PLtetO-1 promoter: modified phage lambda PL promoter with tet operator sites (Lutz and Bujard, 1997)
    291..1205    +  CDS            ygbT: CAS1_ECOLI - Also known as cas1. Experimental evidence at protein level: Swiss-Prot protein existence level 1. CRISPR (clustered regularly interspaced short palindromic repeat), is an adaptive immune system that provides protection against mobile genetic elements (viruses, transposable elements and conjugative plasmids) (PubMed:21255106, PubMed:24920831, PubMed:24793649). CRISPR clusters contain sequences complementary to antecedent mobile elements and target invading nucleic acids. CRISPR clusters are transcribed and processed into CRISPR RNA (crRNA). The Cas1-Cas2 complex is involved in CRIS
   1210..1491    +  CDS            ygbF (sequence withheld): CAS2_ECOLI - Also known as cas2. Experimental evidence at protein level: Swiss-Prot protein existence level 1. CRISPR (clustered regularly interspaced short palindromic repeat), is an adaptive immune system that provides protection against mobile genetic elements (viruses, transposable elements and conjugative plasmids) (PubMed:21255106, PubMed:24920831, PubMed:24793649). CRISPR clusters contain sequences complementary to antecedent mobile elements and target invading nucleic acids. CRISPR clusters are transcribed and processed into CRISPR RNA (crRNA). The Cas1-Cas2 complex is involved in CRIS
   1515..1586    +  terminator     rrnB T1 terminator: transcription terminator T1 from the E. coli rrnB gene
   1602..1629    +  terminator     T7Te terminator: phage T7 early transcription terminator
   1636..1680    +  misc_feature   MCS (fragment): pUC18/19 multiple cloning site
   1687..1715    +  promoter       J23119 promoter (fragment): bacterial promoter (Registry of Standard Biological Parts BBa J23119)
   1750..2376    +  CDS            TetR: tetracycline repressor TetR; tetR; TetR binds to the tetracycline operator tetO to inhibit transcription. This inhibition can be relieved by adding tetracycline or doxycycline.
   2382..2468    +  terminator     rrnB T1 terminator: Escherichia coli rrnB; transcription terminator T1 from the E. coli rrnB gene
   2504..2581    +  promoter       lacI promoter: lacI
   2582..3664    +  CDS            lacI: lac repressor; lacI; The lac repressor binds to the lac operator to inhibit transcription in E. coli. This inhibition can be relieved by adding lactose or isopropyl-β-D-thiogalactopyranoside (IPTG).
   3875..4463    -  rep_origin     ori: high-copy-number ColE1/pMB1/pBR322/pUC origin of replication
   4551..4645    -  terminator     lambda t0 terminator: transcription terminator from phage lambda
   4669..5325    -  CDS            cat: CAT_ECOLX - Experimental evidence at protein level: Swiss-Prot protein existence level 1. This enzyme is an effector of chloramphenicol resistance in bacteria. From Escherichia coli. This protein is used as a marker in many commonly used cloning vectors, such as pACYC184.
   5326..73      -  promoter       cat promoter (across the origin): promoter of the E. coli cat gene encoding chloramphenicol acetyltransferase
>Addgene plasmid #104572 | pRec | addgene full sequence | sequence record 201411 | Addgene NGS Result
TCGATAACTCAAAAAATACGACCGGTAGTGATCTTATTTCATTATGGTGAAAGTTGGAACCTCTTACGGG
CCGGCCAACGTCTCATTTTCGCCAGATATCGACGTCTAAGAAACCATTATTATCATGACATTAACCTATA
AAAATAGGCGTATCACGAGGCCCTTTCGTCTTCACCTCGAGTCCCTATCAGTGATAGAGATTGACATCCC
TATCAGTGATAGAGATACTGAGCACATCAGCAGGACGCACTGACCGTTTAATAAATATATACATATCAGG
ACAACGCCTAATGACCTGGCTTCCCCTTAATCCCATTCCACTCAAAGATCGCGTCTCCATGATCTTTCTG
CAATATGGGCAGATCGATGTAATAGATGGCGCGTTTGTACTTATCGACAAGACAGGGATCCGCACTCATA
TTCCTGTTGGCTCGGTTGCCTGCATCATGCTGGAACCTGGTACACGGGTTTCGCATGCAGCTGTACGCCT
GGCTGCGCAAGTTGGAACATTGTTGGTATGGGTGGGGGAAGCGGGCGTTCGTGTTTATGCTTCTGGTCAG
CCTGGAGGTGCGCGTTCAGATAAGCTGCTCTATCAGGCAAAACTTGCTCTGGATGAAGATTTGCGTCTGA
AGGTCGTACGTAAAATGTTTGAACTTCGGTTTGGAGAACCTGCGCCTGCCCGGCGCTCCGTAGAGCAACT
CAGAGGTATAGAAGGCAGTCGCGTGCGGGCAACCTACGCACTTCTGGCGAAGCAATACGGCGTGACATGG
AATGGACGTCGCTACGATCCGAAAGACTGGGAAAAGGGCGATACGATCAACCAATGCATTAGCGCTGCAA
CTTCCTGTTTATACGGCGTAACTGAAGCGGCGATACTTGCAGCTGGTTATGCACCAGCTATTGGGTTTGT
GCATACAGGAAAGCCTCTTTCCTTTGTTTACGATATTGCAGACATCATTAAATTTGACACTGTTGTACCG
AAAGCTTTTGAGATAGCGCGTCGTAACCCTGGTGAGCCGGACCGGGAAGTCCGTTTGGCGTGCAGGGATA
TTTTTCGCAGTAGTAAAACATTAGCCAAATTGATTCCGCTTATAGAGGACGTGCTTGCCGCTGGAGAAAT
ACAACCGCCGGCCCCACCTGAAGATGCACAGCCTGTTGCCATTCCGCTTCCTGTTTCACTGGGAGATGCA
GGCCATCGGAGTAGCTGAA
[282 nt withheld, positions 1210-1491]
TGATAATAATCTAGACCAGGCATCAAATAAAACGAAAGGCTCAGTCGAAAGACTGGGCCTTTCGTTTTAT
CTGTTGTTTGTCGGTGAACGCTCTCTACTAGAGTAACACTGGCTCACCTTCGGGTGGGCCTTTCTGCGTT
TATAGGTACCCGTGGATCCTCTAGAGTCGACCTGCAGGCATGCAAGCTTTTTACGGCTAGCTCAGTCCTA
GGTATAGTGCTAGCCCAGCCAGAGAAACACTCTTTAACAGGGGGTAGTATGATGTCTCGTTTAGATAAAA
GTAAAGTGATTAACAGCGCATTAGAGCTGCTTAATGAGGTCGGAATCGAAGGTTTAACAACCCGTAAACT
CGCCCAGAAGCTAGGTGTAGAGCAGCCTACATTGTATTGGCATGTAAAAAATAAGCGGGCTTTGCTCGAC
GCCTTAGCCATTGAGATGTTAGATAGGCACCATACTCACTTTTGCCCTTTAGAAGGGGAAAGCTGGCAAG
ATTTTTTACGTAATAACGCTAAAAGTTTTAGATGTGCTTTACTAAGTCATCGCGATGGAGCAAAAGTACA
TTTAGGTACACGGCCTACAGAAAAACAGTATGAAACTCTCGAAAATCAATTAGCCTTTTTATGCCAACAA
GGTTTTTCACTAGAGAATGCATTATATGCACTCAGCGCAGTGGGGCATTTTACTTTAGGTTGCGTATTGG
AAGATCAAGAGCATCAAGTCGCTAAAGAAGAAAGGGAAACACCTACTACTGATAGTATGCCGCCATTATT
ACGACAAGCTATCGAATTATTTGATCACCAAGGTGCAGAGCCAGCCTTCTTATTCGGCCTTGAATTGATC
ATATGCGGATTAGAAAAACAACTTAAATGTGAAAGTGGGTCTTAAGGCATCAAATAAAACGAAAGGCTCA
GTCGAAAGACTGGGCCTTTCGTTTTATCTGTTGTTTGTCGGTGAACGCTCTCCTGAGTAGGACAAATCCG
CCGCCCTAGACGAAGCGGCATGCATTTACGTTGACACCATCGAATGGCGCAAAACCTTTCGCGGTATGGC
ATGATAGCGCCCGGAAGAGAGTCAATTCAGGGTGGTGAATGTGAAACCAGTAACGTTATACGATGTCGCA
GAGTATGCCGGTGTCTCTTATCAGACCGTTTCCCGCGTGGTGAACCAGGCCAGCCACGTTTCTGCGAAAA
CGCGGGAAAAAGTGGAAGCGGCGATGGCGGAGCTGAATTACATTCCCAACCGCGTGGCACAACAACTGGC
GGGCAAACAGTCGTTGCTGATTGGCGTTGCCACCTCCAGTCTGGCCCTGCACGCGCCGTCGCAAATTGTC
GCGGCGATTAAATCTCGCGCCGATCAACTGGGTGCCAGCGTGGTGGTGTCGATGGTAGAACGAAGCGGCG
TCGAAGCCTGTAAAGCGGCGGTGCACAATCTTCTCGCGCAACGCGTCAGTGGGCTGATCATTAACTATCC
GCTGGATGACCAGGATGCCATTGCTGTGGAAGCTGCCTGCACTAATGTTCCGGCGTTATTTCTTGATGTC
TCTGACCAGACACCCATCAACAGTATTATTTTCTCCCATGAAGACGGTACGCGACTGGGCGTGGAGCATC
TGGTCGCATTGGGTCACCAGCAAATCGCGCTGTTAGCGGGCCCATTAAGTTCTGTCTCGGCGCGTCTGCG
TCTGGCTGGCTGGCATAAATATCTCACTCGCAATCAAATTCAGCCGATAGCGGAACGGGAAGGCGACTGG
AGTGCCATGTCCGGTTTTCAACAAACCATGCAAATGCTGAATGAGGGCATCGTTCCCACTGCGATGCTGG
TTGCCAACGATCAGATGGCGCTGGGCGCAATGCGCGCCATTACCGAGTCCGGGCTGCGCGTTGGTGCGGA
TATCTCGGTAGTGGGATACGACGATACCGAAGACAGCTCATGTTATATCCCGCCGTTAACCACCATCAAA
CAGGATTTTCGCCTGCTGGGGCAAACCAGCGTGGACCGCTTGCTGCAACTCTCTCAGGGCCAGGCGGTGA
AGGGCAATCAGCTGTTGCCCGTCTCACTGGTGAAAAGAAAAACCACCCTGGCGCCCAATACGCAAACCGC
CTCTCCCCGCGCGTTGGCCGATTCATTAATGCAGCTGGCACGACAGGTTTCCCGACTGGAAAGCGGGCAG
TGAGCTTTCTAACTAAAAAGGCCTCCCAAATCGGGGGGCCTTTTTTATTGATAACAAAACGCTCCTAGGC
GTTCGGCTGCGGCGAGCGGTATCAGCTCACTCAAAGGCGGTAATACGGTTATCCACAGAATCAGGGGATA
ACGCATGCAAGAACATGTGAGCAAAAGGCCAGCAAAAGGCCAGGAACCGTAAAAAGGCCGCGTTGCTGGC
GTTTTTCCATAGGCTCCGCCCCCCTGACGAGCATCACAAAAATCGACGCTCAAGTCAGAGGTGGCGAAAC
CCGACAGGACTATAAAGATACCAGGCGTTTCCCCCTGGAAGCTCCCTCGTGCGCTCTCCTGTTCCGACCC
TGCCGCTTACCGGATACCTGTCCGCCTTTCTCCCTTCGGGAAGCGTGGCGCTTTCTCATAGCTCACGATG
TAGGTATCTCAGTTCGGTGTAGGTCGTTCGCTCCAAGCTGGGCTGTGTGCACGAACCCCCCGTTCAGCCC
GACCGCTGCGCCTTATCCGGTAACTATCGTCTTGAGTCCAACCCGGTAAGACACGACTTATCGCCACTGG
CAGCAGCCACTGGTAACAGGATTAGCAGAGCGAGGTATGTAGGCGGTGCTACAGAGTTCTTGAAGTGGTG
GCCTAACTACGGCTACACTAGAAGGACAGTATTTGGTATCTGCGCTCTGCTGAAGCCAGTTACCTTCGGA
AAAAGAGTTGGTAGCTCTTGATCCGGCAAACAAACCACCGCTGGTAGCGGTGGTTTTTTTGTTTGCAAGC
AGCAGATTACGCGCAGAAAAAAAGGATCTCAAGAAGATCCTTTGATCTTTTCTACGGGGTCTGACGCTCA
GTGGAACGAAAACTCACGTTAAGGGATTTTGGTCATGACTAGTGCTTGGATTCTCACCAATAAAAAACGC
CCGGCGGCAACCGAGCGTTCTGAACAAATCCAGATGGAGTTCTGAGGTCATTACTGGATCTATCAACAGG
AGTCCAAGCGAGCTCGATATCAAATTACGCCCCGCCCTGCCACTCATCGCAGTACTGTTGTAATTCATTA
AGCATTCTGCCGACATGGAAGCCATCACAAACGGCATGATGAACCTGAATCGCCAGCGGCATCAGCACCT
TGTCGCCTTGCGTATAATATTTGCCCATGGTGAAAACGGGGGCGAAGAAGTTGTCCATATTGGCCACGTT
TAAATCAAAACTGGTGAAACTCACCCAGGGATTGGCTGAGACGAAAAACATATTCTCAATAAACCCTTTA
GGGAAATAGGCCAGGTTTTCACCATAACACGCCACATCTTGCGAATATATGTGTAGAAACTGCCGGAAAT
CGTCGTGGTATTCACTCCAGAGCGATGAAAACGTTTCAGTTTGCTCATGGAAAACGGTGTAACAAGGGTG
AACACTATCCCATATCACCAGCTCACCGTCTTTCATTGCCATACGAAATTCCGGATGAGCATTCATCAGG
CGGGCAAGAATGTGAATAAAGGCCGGATAAAACTTGTGCTTATTTTTCTTTACGGTCTTTAAAAAGGCCG
TAATATCCAGCTGAACGGTCTGGTTATAGGTACATTGAGCAACTGACTGAAATGCCTCAAAATGTTCTTT
ACGATGCCATTGGGATATATCAACGGTGGTATATCCAGTGATTTTTTTCTCCATTTTAGCTTCCTTAGCT
CCTGAAAATC
